>Addgene plasmid #58438 | FRP991_PACT1(-1-520)-LexA-ER-Gal4AD | depositor full sequence | sequence record 90266 | FRP991_PACT1(-1-520)-LexA-ER-Gal4AD sequence 6942 bps
TCGCGCGTTTCGGTGATGACGGTGAAAACCTCTGACACATGCAGCTCCCGGAGACGGTCACAGCTTGTCT
GTAAGCGGATGCCGGGAGCAGACAAGCCCGTCAGGGCGCGTCAGCGGGTGTTGGCGGGTGTCGGGGCTGG
CTTAACTATGCGGCATCAGAGCAGATTGTACTGAGAGTGCACCATATGCGTTTTAAGAGCTTGGTGAGCG
CTAGGAGTCACTGCCAGGTATCGTTTGAACACGGCATTAGTCAGGGAAGTCATAACACAGTCCTTTCCCG
CAATTTTCTTTTTCTATTACTCTTGGCCTCCTCTAGTACACTCTATATTTTTTTATGCCTCTTAATTAAG
GTAATGATTTTCATTTTTTTTTTTCCACCTAGCGGATGACTCTTTTTTTTTCTTAGCGATTGGCATTATC
ACATAATGAATTATACATTATATAAAGTAATGTGATTTCTTCGAAGAATATACTAAAAAATGAGCAGGCA
AGATAAACGAAGGCAAAGATGACAGAGCAGAAAGCCCTAGTAAAGCGTATTACAAATGAAACCAAGATTC
AGATTGCGATCTCTTTAAAGGGTGGTCCCCTAGCGATAGAGCACTCGATCTTCCCAGAAAAAGAGGCAGA
AGCAGTAGCAGAACAGGCCACACAATCGCAAGTGATTAACGTCCACACAGGTATAGGGTTTCTGGACCAC
ATGATACATGCTCTGGCCAAGCATTCCGGCTGGTCGCTAATCGTTGAGTGCATTGGTGACTTACACATAG
ACGACCATCACACCACTGAAGACTGCGGGATTGCTCTCGGTCAGGCTTTTAAAGAGGCCCTACTGGCGCG
TGGAGTAAAAAGGTTTGGATCAGGATTTGCGCCTTTGGATGAGGCACTTTCCAGAGCGGTGGTAGATCTT
TCGAACAGGCCGTACGCAGTTGTCGAACTTGGTTTGCAAAGGGAGAAAGTAGGAGATCTCTCTTGCGAGA
TGATCCCGCATTTTCTTGAAAGTTTTGCAGAGGCTAGCAGAATTACCCTCCACGTTGATTGTCTGCGAGG
CAAGAATGATCATCACCGTAGTGAGAGTGCGTTCAAGGCTCTTGCGGTTGCCATAAGAGAAGCCACCTCG
CCCAATGGAACCAACGATGTTCCCTCCACCAAAGGTGTTCTTATGTAGTGACACCGATTATTTAAAGCTG
CAGCATACGATATATATACATGTGTATATATGTATACCTATGAATGTCAGTAAGTATGTATACGAACAGT
ATGATACTGAAGATGACAAGGTAATGCATCATTCTATACGTGTCATTCTGAACGAGGCGCGCTTTCCTTT
TTTCTTTTTGCTTTTTCTTTTTTTTTCTCTTGAACTCGACGGATCATATGCGGTGTGAAATACCGCACAG
ATGCGTAAGGAGAAAATACCGCATCAGGAAATTGTAAACGTTAATATTTTGTTAAAATTCGCGTTAAATT
TTTGTTAAATCAGCTCATTTTTTAACCAATAGGCCGAAATCGGCAAAATCCCTTATAAATCAAAAGAATA
GACCGAGATAGGGT
[37 nt withheld, positions 1555-1591]
AAAGAACGTGGACTCCAACGTCAAAGG
[49 nt withheld, positions 1619-1667]
T
[91 nt withheld, positions 1669-1759]
G
[124 nt withheld, positions 1761-1884]
CGCGCCATTCGCCATTCAGGCTGCGCAACTGTTGGGAAGGGCGATCGGTGCGGGCCTCTTCGCTATTACG
CCAGCTGGCGAAGGGGGGATGTGCTGCAAGGCGATTAAGTTGGGTAACGCCAGGGTTTTCCCAGTCACGA
CGTTGTAAAACGACGGCCAGTGAATTGTAATACGACTCACTATAGGGCGAATTGGAGAAACAGCGGCCGC
CTATAGGGCGAATTGGAGCTCCACCGCGGTGGCGGCCGCTCTAGAGAAGCGGGTAAGCTGCCACAGCAAT
TAATGCACAACATTTAACCTACATTCTTCCTTATCGGATCCTCAAAACCCTTAAAAACATATGCCTCACC
CTAACATATTTTCCAATTAACCCTCAATATTTCTCTGTCACCCGGCCTCTATTTTCCATTTTCTTCTTTA
CCCGCCACGCGTTTTTTTCTTTCAAATTTTTTTCTTCCTTCTTCTTTTTCTTCCACGTCCTCTTGCATAA
ATAAATAAACCGTTTTGAAACCAAACTCGCCTCTCTCTCTCCTTTTTGAAATATTTTTGGGTTTGTTTGA
TCCTTTCCTTCCCAATCTCTCTTGTTTAATATATATTCATTTATATCACGCTCTCTTTTTATCTTCCTTT
TTTTCCTCTCTCTTGTATTCTTCCTTCCCCTTTCTACTCAAACCAAGAAGAAAAAGAAAAGGTCAATCTT
TGTTAAAGAATAGGATCTTCTACTACATCAGCTTTTAGATTTTTCACGCTTACTGCTTTTTTCTTCCCAA
GATCGAAAATTTACTGAATTAACAACTAGTGGATCCCCCGGGCTGCAGGAATTCATGAAAGCGTTAACGG
CCAGGCAACAAGAGGTGTTTGATCTCATCCGTGATCACATCAGCCAGACAGGTATGCCGCCGACGCGTGC
GGAAATCGCGCAGCGTTTGGGGTTCCGTTCCCCAAACGCGGCTGAAGAACATCTGAAGGCGCTGGCACGC
AAAGGCGTTATTGAAATTGTTTCCGGCGCATCACGCGGGATTCGTCTGTTGCAGGAAGAGGAAGAAGGGT
TGCCGCTGGTAGGTCGTGTGGCTGCCGGTGAACCACTTCTGGCGCAACAGCATATTGAAGGTCATTATCA
GGTCGATCCTTCCTTATTCAAGCCGAATGCTGATTTCCTGCTGCGCGTCAGCGGGATGTCGATGAAAGAC
ATCGGCATTATGGATGGTGACTTGCTGGCAGTGCATAAAACTCAGGATGTACGTAACGGTCAGGTCGTTG
TCGCACGTATTGATGACGAGGTTACCGTTAAGCGCCTGAAAAAACAGGGCAATAAAGTCGAACTGTTGCC
AGAAAATAGCGAGTTTAAACCAATTGTCGTAGATCTTCGTCAGCAGAGCTTCACCATTGAAGGGCTGGCG
GTTGGGGTTATTCGCAACGGCGACTGGCTGGGTTCTAAGGATATCTCTGCTGGAGACATGAGAGCTGCCA
ACCTTTGGCCAAGCCCGCTCATGATCAAACGCTCTAAGAAGAACAGCCTGGCCTTGTCCCTGACGGCCGA
CCAGATGGTCAGTGCCTTGTTGGATGCTGAGCCCCCCATACTCTATTCCGAGTATGATCCTACCAGACCC
TTCAGTGAAGCTTCGATGATGGGCTTACTGACCAACCTGGCAGACAGGGAGCTGGTTCACATGATCAACT
GGGCGAAGAGGGTGCCAGGCTTTGTGGATTTGACCCTCCATGATCAGGTCCACCTTCTAGAATGTGCCTG
GTTAGAGATCCTGATGATTGGTCTCGTCTGGCGCTCCATGGAGCACCCAGTGAAGCTACTGTTTGCTCCT
AACTTGCTCTTGGACAGGAACCAGGGAAAATGTGTAGAGGGCATGGTGGAGATCTTCGACATGCTGCTGG
CTACATCATCTCGGTTCCGCATGATGAATCTGCAGGGAGAGGAGTTTGTGTGCCTCAAATCTATTATTTT
GCTTAATTCTGGAGTGTACACATTTCTGTCCAGCACCCTGAAGTCTCTGGAAGAGAAGGACCATATCCAC
CGAGTCCTGGACAAGATCACAGACACTTTGATCCACCTGATGGCCAAGGCAGGCCTGACCCTGCAGCAGC
AGCACCAGCGGCTGGCCCAGCTCCTCCTCATCCTCTCCCACATCAGGCACATGAGTAACAAAGGCATGGA
GCATCTGTACAGCATGAAGTGCAAGAACGTGGTGCCCCTCTATGACCTGCTGCTGGAGATGCTGGACGCC
CACCGCCTACATGCGCCCACTAGCCGTGGAGGGGCATCCGTGGAGGAGACGGACCAAAGCCACTTGGCCA
CTGCGGGCTCTACTTCATCGCATTCCTTGCAAAAGTATTACATCACGGGGGAGGCAGAGGGTTTCCCTGC
CACAGTCGATATCAATTTTAATCAAAGTGGGAATATTGCTGATAGCTCATTGTCCTTCACTTTCACTAAC
AGTAGCAACGGTCCGAACCTCATAACAACTCAAACAAATTCTCAAGCGCTTTCACAACCAATTGCCTCCT
CTAACGTTCATGATAACTTCATGAATAATGAAATCACGGCTAGTAAAATTGATGATGGTAATAATTCAAA
ACCACTGTCACCTGGTTGGACGGACCAAACTGCGTATAACGCGTTTGGAATCACTACAGGGATGTTTAAT
ACCACTACAATGGATGATGTATATAACTATCTATTCGATGATGAAGATACCCCACCAAACCCAAAAAAAG
AGTAAAAGCTTATCGATACCGTCGACCTCGAGGGGGGGCCCGGTACCCAGCTTCGGCCGTGTACCCAGCT
TTTGTTCCCTTTAGTGAGGGTTAATTCCGAGCTTGGCGTAATCATGGTCATAGCTGTTTCCTGTGTGAAA
TTGTTATCCGCTCACAATTCCACACAACATAGGAGCCGGAAGCATAAAGTGTAAAGCCTGGGGTGCCTAA
TGAGTGAGGTAACTCACATTAATTGCGTTGCGCTCACTGCCCGCTTTCCAGTCGGGAAACCTGTCGTGCC
AGCTGCATTAATGAATCGGCCAACGCGCGGGGAGAGGCGGTTTGCGTATTGGGCGCTCTTCCGCTTCCTC
GCTCACTGACTCGCTGCGCTCGGTCGTTCGGCTGCGGCGAGCGGTATCAGCTCACTCAAAGGCGGTAATA
CGGTTATCCACAGAATCAGGGGATAACGCAGGAAAGAACATGTGAGCAAAAGGCCAGCAAAAGGCCAGGA
ACCGTAAAAAGGCCGCGTTGCTGGCGTTTTTCCATAGGCTCGGCCCCCCTGACGAGCATCACAAAAATCG
ACGCTCAAGTCAGAGGTGGCGAAACCCGACAGGACTATAAAGATACCAGGCGTTCCCCCCTGGAAGCTCC
CTCGTGCGCTCTCCTGTTCCGACCCTGCCGCTTACCGGATACCTGTCCGCCTTTCTCCCTTCGGGAAGCG
TGGCGCTTTCTCAATGCTCACGCTGTAGGTATCTCAGTTCGGTGTAGGTCGTTCGCTCCAAGCTGGGCTG
TGTGCACGAACCCCCCGTTCAGCCCGACCGCTGCGCCTTATCCGGTAACTATCGTCTTGAGTCCAACCCG
GTAAGACACGACTTATCGCCACTGGCAGCAGCCACTGGTAACAGGATTAGCAGAGCGAGGTATGTAGGCG
GTGCTACAGAGTTCTTGAAGTGGTGGCCTAACTACGGCTACACTAGAAGGACAGTATTTGGTATCTGCGC
TCTGCTGAAGCCAGTTACCTTCGGAAAAAGAGTTGGTAGCTCTTGATCCGGCAAACAAACCACCGCTGGT
AGCGGTGGTTTTTTTGTTTGCAAGCAGCAGATTACGCGCAGAAAAAAAGGATCTCAAGAAGATCCTTTGA
TCTTTTCTACGGGGTCTGACGCTCAGTGGAACGAAAACTCACGTTAAGGGATTTTGGTCATGAGATTATC
AAAAAGGATCTTCACCTAGATCCTTTTAAATTAAAAATGAAGTTTTAAATCAATCTAAAGTATATATGAG
TAAACTTGGTCTGACAGTTACCAATGCTTAATCAGTGAGGCACCTATCTCAGCGATCTGTCTATTTCGTT
CATCCATAGTTGCCTGACTGCCCGTCGTGTAGATAACTACGATACGGGAGGGCTTACCATCTGGCCCCAG
TGCTGCAATGATACCGCGAGACCCACGCTCACCGGCTCCAGATTTATCAGCAATAAACCAGCCAGCCGGA
AGGGCCGAGCGCAGAAGTGGTCCTGCAACTTTATCCGCCTCCATCCAGTCTATTAATTGTTGCCGGGAAG
CTAGAGTAAGTAGTTCGCCAGTTAATAGTTTGCGCAACGTTGTTGCCATTGCTACAGGCATCGTGGTGTC
ACGCTCGTCGTTTGGTATGGCTTCATTCAGCTCCGGTTCCCAACGATCAAGGCGAGTTACATGATCCCCC
ATGTTGTGAAAAAAAGCGGTTAGCTCCTTCGGTCCTCCGATCGTTGTCAGAAGTAAGTTGGCCGCAGTGT
TATCACTCATGGTTATGGCAGCACTGCATAATTCTCTTACTGTCATGCCATCCGTAAGATGCTTTTCTGT
GACTGGTGAGTACTCAACCAAGTCATTCTGAGAATAGTGTATGCGGCGACCGAGTTGCTCTTGCCCGGCG
TCAATACGGGATAATACCGCGCCACATAGCAGAACTTTAAAAGTGCTCATCATTGGAAAACGTTCTTCGG
GGCGAAAACTCTCAAGGATCTTACCGCTGTTGAGATCCAGTTCGATGTAACCCACTCGTGCACCCAACTG
ATCTTCAGCATCTTTTACTTTCACCAGCGTTTCTGGGTGAGCAAAAACAGGAAGGCAAAATGCCGCAAAA
AAGGGAATAAGGGCGACACGGAAATGTTGAATACTCATACTCTTCCTTTTTCAATATTATTGAAGCATTT
ATCAGGGTTATTGTCTCATGAGCGGATACATATTTGAATGTATTTAGAAAAATAAACAAATAGGGGTTCC
GCGCACATTTCCCCGAAAAGTGCCACCTGACGTCTTATTATCATGACATTAACCTATAAAAATAGGCGTA
TCACGAGGCCCTTTCGTC
Features (pLannotate 1.2.2; 24 found; start..end, strand, type, name):
    137..190     +  misc_feature   bom (fragment): basis of mobility region from pBR322
    183..263     -  CDS            MRM1 (fragment): MRM1_YEAST - Also known as PET56 From Saccharomyces cerevisiae (strain ATCC 204508 / S288c) (Baker's yeast).
    313..508     +  promoter       HIS3 promoter: S. cerevisiae HIS3
    509..1168    +  CDS            HIS3: imidazoleglycerol-phosphate dehydratase, required for histidine biosynthesis; S. cerevisiae HIS3; yeast auxotrophic marker
   1125..1418    +  CDS            YO201_YEAST (fragment): Protein uncertain: Swiss-Prot protein existence level 5. From Saccharomyces cerevisiae (strain ATCC 204508 / S288c) (Baker's yeast).
   1375..1428    +  misc_feature   bom (fragment): basis of mobility region from pBR322
   1429..1884    -  rep_origin     f1 ori (sequence partly withheld): f1 bacteriophage origin of replication; arrow indicates direction of (+) strand synthesis
   1892..2049    -  CDS            lacZα (fragment): LacZα fragment of β-galactosidase; lacZ fragment
   2052..2070    +  promoter       T7 promoter: promoter for bacteriophage T7 RNA polymerase
   2110..2139    +  misc_feature   MCS (fragment): pBluescript multiple cloning site
   2678..2708    +  misc_feature   MCS (fragment): pBluescript multiple cloning site
   2709..3314    +  CDS            lexA: LEXA_ECOLI - Also known as exrA, spr, tsl, umuA. Experimental evidence at protein level: Swiss-Prot protein existence level 1. Represses a number of genes involved in the response to DNA damage (SOS response), including recA and lexA. Binds to the 16 bp palindromic sequence 5'-CTGTATATATATACAG-3'. In the presence of single- stranded DNA, RecA interacts with LexA causing an autocatalytic cleavage which disrupts the DNA-binding part of LexA, leading to derepression of the SOS regulon and eventually DNA repair. Implicated in hydroxy radical-mediated cell death induced by hydroxyurea treatment (Pu
   3333..4268    +  CDS            ERT2: mutated ligand-binding domain of the human estrogen receptor (Feil et al., 1997)
   4277..4619    +  CDS            GAL4 activation domain (fragment): activation domain of the GAL4 transcriptional activator; Saccharomyces cerevisiae GAL4 (truncated)
   4620..4661    +  misc_feature   MCS (fragment): pBluescript multiple cloning site
   4692..4710    -  promoter       T3 promoter: promoter for bacteriophage T3 RNA polymerase
   4755..4771    -  protein_bind   lac operator: The lac repressor binds to the lac operator to inhibit transcription in E. coli. This inhibition can be relieved by adding lactose or isopropyl-β-D-thiogalactopyranoside (IPTG). lac repressor encoded by lacI
   4779..4809    -  promoter       lac promoter: promoter for the E. coli lac operon
   4824..4845    -  protein_bind   CAP binding site: CAP binding activates transcription in the presence of cAMP. E. coli catabolite activator protein
   4858..4950    -  CDS            lacI (fragment): lac repressor; lacI; The lac repressor binds to the lac operator to inhibit transcription in E. coli. This inhibition can be relieved by adding lactose or isopropyl-β-D-thiogalactopyranoside (IPTG).
   5133..5721    -  rep_origin     ori: high-copy-number ColE1/pMB1/pBR322/pUC origin of replication
   5892..6752    -  CDS            AmpR: β-lactamase; bla; confers resistance to ampicillin, carbenicillin, and related antibiotics
   6753..6857    -  promoter       AmpR promoter: bla
   6942..35      +  CDS            rop (fragment) (across the origin): Rop protein, which maintains plasmids at low copy number; rop
