[The description below was written by a language model from this plasmid's Addgene catalogue record and pLannotate feature annotations shown in this document.]
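Description:
FRP991_PACT1(-1-520)-LexA-ER-Gal4AD is a 6,942 bp yeast expression plasmid built on a pRS-derived backbone and designed for integration into the Saccharomyces cerevisiae genome. No yeast replication origin (2μ or CEN/ARS) appears in the feature table. This fits the depositor's note that the plasmid is linearized with PacI for integration. Yeast transformants are selected through the HIS3 auxotrophic marker, which is present with its own promoter. In E. coli the plasmid is maintained at high copy by a ColE1/pUC-type origin and selected with ampicillin through the β-lactamase gene. The pBluescript-type heritage of the backbone shows in an f1 origin, lacZα and lac promoter remnants, and T7 and T3 promoters flanking the cloning region.

The payload, cloned between SacI and KpnI, is a synthetic chimeric transcription factor expressed from a 520 bp fragment of the constitutive yeast ACT1 promoter. The annotation software did not label this promoter, but it plausibly fills the unannotated gap between the two upstream polylinker fragments. The open reading frame fuses three modules. The first is the bacterial LexA repressor, which supplies sequence-specific DNA binding to lexA operator sites. The second is a human estrogen receptor ligand-binding domain, which the software matched to the ERT2 variant although the record simply calls it ER. The third is the activation domain of yeast Gal4. In fusions of this kind, the hormone-binding domain typically keeps the protein inactive until ligand is added, and the factor can then activate promoters carrying lexA operators. No terminator is annotated downstream. The associated publication describes the system as an inducible, tightly regulated transcription factor for budding yeast whose behaviour is independent of growth conditions. This plasmid provides the activator component with Gal4AD as the activating module.
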