Addgene plasmid #58438: FRP991_PACT1(-1-520)-LexA-ER-Gal4AD
Purpose: Expresses LexA-ER-Gal4AD from yeast cells
Depositing lab: Joerg Stelling. Depositing organization: ETH Zurich (Swiss Federal Institute of Technology). Publication: Inducible, tightly regulated and growth condition-independent transcription factor in Saccharomyces cerevisiae. Ottoz DS, Rudolf F, Stelling J. Nucleic Acids Res. 2014 Jul 17. pii: gku616. 10.1093/nar/gku616 PubMed 25034689.
Backbone
  Vector backbone: pRS-derived
  Backbone manufacturer: Robert Gnuegge
  Backbone size w/o insert (bp): 4396
  Total vector size (bp): 6942
  Vector type: Yeast Expression
  Selectable markers: HIS3
Growth in bacteria
  Bacterial resistance: Ampicillin, 100 μg/mL
  Growth temperature: 37°C
  Growth strain: DH5alpha
  Copy number: High Copy
Gene/Insert
  Gene/Insert name: LexA-ER-Gal4AD
  Species: Synthetic
  Insert size (bp): 2546
  Promoter: Act1 promoter (-520;1)
  Cloning method: Restriction Enzyme; 5′ cloning site SacI (not destroyed); 3′ cloning site KpnI (not destroyed)
  Sequencing primers: 5′ TAATACGACTCACTATAGGG; 3′ AATTAACCCTCACTAAAGGG
Terms and licenses: Academic/Nonprofit Terms; Industry Terms: Not Available to Industry
Depositor comments: For integration in yeast, linearize plasmid with PacI.
How to cite: FRP991_PACT1(-1-520)-LexA-ER-Gal4AD was a gift from Joerg Stelling (Addgene plasmid # 58438 ; http://n2t.net/addgene:58438 ; RRID:Addgene_58438)
