>Addgene plasmid #58438 | FRP991_PACT1(-1-520)-LexA-ER-Gal4AD | addgene partial sequence | sequence record 92578 | T7 5'-TAATACGACTCACTATAGGG-3'
CGCCTATAGGGCGAATTGGAGCTCCACCGCGGTGGCGGCCGCTCTAGAGAAGCGGGTAAGCTGCCACAGC
AATTAATGCACAACATTTAACCTACATTCTTCCTTATCGGATCCTCAAAACCCTTAAAAACATATGCCTC
ACCCTAACATATTTTCCAATTAACCCTCAATATTTCTCTGTCACCCGGCCTCTATTTTCCATTTTCTTCT
TTACCCGCCACGCGTTTTTTTCTTTCAAATTTTTTTCTTCATTCTTCTTTTTCTTCCACGTCCTCTTGCA
TAAATAAATAAACCGTTTTGAAACCAAACTCGCCTCTCTCTCTCCTTTTTGAAATATTTTTGGGTTTGTT
TGATCCTTTCCTTCCCAATCTCTCTTGTTTAATATATATTCATTTATATCACGCTCTCTTTTTATCTTCC
TTTTTTTCCTCTCTCTTGTATTCTTCCTTCCCCTTTCTACTCAAACCAAGAAGAAAAAGAAAAGGTCAAT
CTTTGTTAAAGAATAGGATCTTCTACTACATCAGCTTTTAGATTTTTCACGCTTACTGCTTTTTTCTTCC
CAAGATCGAAAATTTACTGAATTAACAACTAGTGGATCCCCCGGGCTGCAGGAATTCATGAAAGCGTTAA
CGGCCAGGCAACAAGAGGTGTTTGATCTCATCCGTGATCACATCAGCCAGACAGGTATGCCGCCGACGCG
TGCGGAAATCGCGCAGCGTTTGGGGTTCCGTTCCCCAAACGCGGCTGAAGAACATCTGAAGGCGCTGGCA
CGCAAAGGCGTTATTGAAATTGTTTCCGGCGCATCACGCGGGATTCGTCTGTTGCAGGAAGAGGAAGAAG
GGTTGCCGCTGGTAGGTCGTGTGGCTGCCGGTGAACCACTTCTGGCGCAACAGCATATTGAAGGTCATTA
TCAGGTCGATCCTTCCTTATTCAAGCCGAATGCTGATTTCCTGCTGCGCGTCAGCGGGATGTCGATGAAA
GACATCGGCATTATGGATGGTGACTTGCTGGCAGTGCATAAAACTCAGGA
