>Addgene plasmid #58438 | FRP991_PACT1(-1-520)-LexA-ER-Gal4AD | addgene partial sequence | sequence record 92579 | T3 5'-GCAATTAACCCTCACTAAAGG-3'
CCGAAGCTGGGTACCGGGCCCCCCCTCGAGGTCGACGGTATCGATAAGCTTTTACTCTTTTTTTGGGTTT
GGTGGGGTATCTTCATCATCGAATAGATAGTTATATACATCATCCATTGTAGTGGTATTAAACATCCCTG
TAGTGATTCCAAACGCGTTATACGCAGTTTGGTCCGTCCAACCAGGTGACAGTGGTTTTGAATTATTACC
ATCATCAATTTTACTAGCCGTGATTTCATTATTCATGAAGTTATCATGAACGTTAGAGGAGGCAATTGGT
TGTGAAAGCGCTTGAGAATTTGTTTGAGTTGTTATGAGGTTCGGACCGTTGCTACTGTTAGTGAAAGTGA
AGGACAATGAGCTATCAGCAATATTCCCACTTTGATTAAAATTGATATCGACTGTGGCAGGGAAACCCTC
TGCCTCCCCCGTGATGTAATACTTTTGCAAGGAATGCGATGAAGTAGAGCCCGCAGTGGCCAAGTGGCTT
TGGTCCGTCTCCTCCACGGATGCCCCTCCACGGCTAGTGGGCGCATGTAGGCGGTGGGCGTCCAGCATCT
CCAGCAGCAGGTCATAGAGGGGCACCACGTTCTTGCACTTCATGCTGTACAGATGCTCCATGCCTTTGTT
ACTCATGTGCCTGATGTGGGAGAGGATGAGGAGGAGCTGGGCCAGCCGCTGGTGCTGCTGCTGCAGGGTC
AGGCCTGCCTTGGCCATCAGGTGGATCAAAGTGTCTGTGATCTTGTCCAGGACTCGGTGGATATGGTCCT
TCTCTTCCAGAGACTTCAGGGTGCTGGACAGAAATGTGTACACTCCAGAATTAAGCAAAATAATAGATTT
GAGGCACACAAACTCCTCTCCCTGCAGATTCATCATGCGGAACCGAGATGATGTAGCCAGCAGCATGTCG
AAGATCTCCACCATGCCCTCTACACATTTTCCCTGGTTCCTGTCCAAGAGCAAGTTAGGAGCAAACAGTA
GCTTCACTGGGTGCTCCATGGA
